Addgene plasmid #158466: pLEX307-CTSL-puro
Purpose: Constitutive lentiviral expression of human CTSL.
Depositing lab: Alejandro Chavez & Sho Iketani. Depositing organization: Columbia University.
Backbone
  Vector backbone: pLEX307
  Vector type: Mammalian Expression, Lentiviral
  Selectable markers: Puromycin
Growth in bacteria
  Bacterial resistance: Ampicillin, 100 μg/mL
  Growth temperature: 30°C
  Growth strain: NEB Stable
  Copy number: High Copy
Gene/Insert
  Gene/Insert name: CTSL
  Species: H. sapiens (human)
  Entrez Gene: CTSL (a.k.a. CATL, CTSL1, MEP)
  Cloning method: Gateway Cloning
  Sequencing primers: 5′ EF1a-F; 3′ WPRE-R
Terms and licenses: Academic/Nonprofit Terms; Industry Terms: Not Available to Industry
Depositor comments: The authors have noticed that recombination within the pLEX307 backbone can occur. All users are advised to sequence the vectors and restriction digest them and run them on a gel to ensure they show the expected full length insert and plasmid size. In cases where recombination has occurred, it is typically between the viral LTR elements in the vector, although recombination between the gateway cloning sites has also been observed.
How to cite: pLEX307-CTSL-puro was a gift from Alejandro Chavez & Sho Iketani (Addgene plasmid # 158466 ; http://n2t.net/addgene:158466 ; RRID:Addgene_158466)
