[The description below was written by a language model from this plasmid's Addgene catalogue record and pLannotate feature annotations shown in this document.]
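Description:
pLEX307-CTSL-puro is a third-generation-style, self-inactivating HIV-1 lentiviral transfer plasmid built on the pLEX307 backbone for constitutive expression of human cathepsin L (CTSL) in mammalian cells. In bacteria it is maintained through a high-copy ColE1/pUC-type origin and selected with ampicillin via the β-lactamase gene. An f1 origin and remnants of a lac/T3/T7 cloning region are also present. The depositors note that the backbone is prone to recombination, most often between the two LTRs and occasionally between the Gateway sites, so the integrity of the plasmid should be checked by sequencing and restriction digest.

The viral genome is transcribed from a chimeric RSV promoter/truncated 5' LTR, which makes production Tat-independent. It carries the Ψ packaging signal with a partial gag sequence, the Rev response element for nuclear export of unspliced RNA, and a cPPT/CTS that aids nuclear import. It ends in a ΔU3 3' LTR followed by an SV40 polyadenylation signal.

Two expression units lie between the LTRs. An SV40 early promoter drives puromycin N-acetyltransferase for selection of transduced cells. Downstream, the strong EF-1α promoter drives the CTSL open reading frame. CTSL was introduced by Gateway recombination and is therefore flanked by attB1 and attB2. A V5 epitope sequence lies just after attB2, but the record does not state whether it is fused in frame to CTSL or whether the insert keeps its own stop codon. A WPRE follows to enhance transcript stability and expression.

The feature annotation notes that cathepsin L cleaves coronavirus spike and ebolavirus glycoproteins in lysosomes to permit entry. This suggests use in generating stable CTSL-overexpressing cell lines for viral entry studies, although the record states only constitutive lentiviral expression as the purpose.
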