Features (pLannotate 1.2.2; 33 found; start..end, strand, type, name):
     23..89      +  CDS            small t antigen (fragment): SV40 (simian virus 40) small t antigen
     96..1274    +  promoter       EF-1α promoter: strong constitutive promoter for human elongation factor EF-1α
   1294..1318    +  protein_bind   attB1: mutant version of attB; recombination site for the Gateway® BP reaction BP Clonase™
   1324..2322    +  CDS            CTSL: CATL1_HUMAN - Also known as CTSL1. Experimental evidence at protein level: Swiss-Prot protein existence level 1. (Microbial infection) Facilitates human coronaviruses SARS- CoV and SARS-CoV-2 infections via proteolysis of coronavirus spike (S) glycoproteins in lysosome for entry into host cell (PubMed:32142651, PubMed:32221306, PubMed:16339146, PubMed:18562523). Proteolysis within lysosomes is sufficient to activate membrane fusion by coronaviruses SARS-CoV and EMC (HCoV-EMC) S as well as Zaire ebolavirus glycoproteins (PubMed:16081529, PubMed:26953343, PubMed:18562523). From Homo sapiens (Hum
   2327..2351    -  protein_bind   attB2: mutant version of attB; recombination site for the Gateway® BP reaction BP Clonase™
   2359..2400    +  CDS            V5 tag: epitope tag from simian virus 5
   2451..3039    +  misc_feature   WPRE: woodchuck hepatitis virus posttranscriptional regulatory element
   3090..3109    +  misc_feature   cPPT/CTS (fragment): central polypurine tract and central termination sequence of HIV-1
   3111..3344    +  LTR            3' LTR (ΔU3): self-inactivating 3' long terminal repeat (LTR) from HIV-1
   3422..3543    +  polyA_signal   SV40 poly(A) signal: SV40 polyadenylation signal
   3583..3718    +  rep_origin     SV40 ori: SV40 origin of replication
   3739..3757    -  promoter       T7 promoter: promoter for bacteriophage T7 RNA polymerase
   3765..3920    +  CDS            lacZα (fragment): LacZα fragment of β-galactosidase; lacZ fragment
   3925..4353    +  rep_origin     f1 ori (sequence partly withheld): f1 bacteriophage origin of replication; arrow indicates direction of (+) strand synthesis
   4406..4510    +  promoter       AmpR promoter: bla
   4511..5371    +  CDS            AmpR: β-lactamase; bla; confers resistance to ampicillin, carbenicillin, and related antibiotics
   5542..6130    +  rep_origin     ori: high-copy-number ColE1/pMB1/pBR322/pUC origin of replication
   6313..6405    +  CDS            lacI (fragment): lac repressor; lacI; The lac repressor binds to the lac operator to inhibit transcription in E. coli. This inhibition can be relieved by adding lactose or isopropyl-β-D-thiogalactopyranoside (IPTG).
   6418..6439    +  protein_bind   CAP binding site: CAP binding activates transcription in the presence of cAMP. E. coli catabolite activator protein
   6454..6484    +  promoter       lac promoter: promoter for the E. coli lac operon
   6492..6508    +  protein_bind   lac operator: The lac repressor binds to the lac operator to inhibit transcription in E. coli. This inhibition can be relieved by adding lactose or isopropyl-β-D-thiogalactopyranoside (IPTG). lac repressor encoded by lacI
   6553..6571    +  promoter       T3 promoter: promoter for bacteriophage T3 RNA polymerase
   6599..6825    +  promoter       RSV promoter: Rous sarcoma virus enhancer/promoter
   6826..7006    +  LTR            5' LTR (truncated): truncated 5' long terminal repeat (LTR) from HIV-1
   7053..7178    +  misc_feature   HIV-1 Ψ: packaging signal of human immunodeficiency virus type 1
   7162..7525    +  CDS            HIV-1 gag (fragment): gag protein from human immunodeficiency virus 1; gag
   7671..7904    +  misc_feature   RRE: The Rev response element (RRE) of HIV-1 allows for Rev-dependent mRNA export from the nucleus to the cytoplasm.
   8281..8307    +  CDS            Rev (fragment): human immunodeficiency virus 1 (HIV-1) Rev protein; rev; enhances nuclear export of unspliced and incompletely spliced viral mRNAs
   8314..8337    +  promoter       SV40 promoter (fragment): SV40 early promoter
   8338..8409    +  promoter       SV40 promoter (fragment): SV40 enhancer and early promoter
   8433..8568    +  rep_origin     SV40 ori: SV40 origin of replication
   8614..9210    +  CDS            PuroR (fragment): puromycin N-acetyltransferase; pac from Streptomyces; confers resistance to puromycin
   9259..9376    +  misc_feature   cPPT/CTS: central polypurine tract and central termination sequence of HIV-1
>Addgene plasmid #158466 | pLEX307-CTSL-puro | addgene full sequence | sequence record 308153 | Addgene NGS Result
CTCGAGGCCTGCAGGTGCAAAGATGGATAAAGTTTTAAACAGAGAGGAATCTTTGCAGCTAATGGACCTT
CTAGGTCTTGAAAGGAGTGGGAATTGGCTCCGGTGCCCGTCAGTGGGCAGAGCGCACATCGCCCACAGTC
CCCGAGAAGTTGGGGGGAGGGGTCGGCAATTGAACCGGTGCCTAGAGAAGGTGGCGCGGGGTAAACTGGG
AAAGTGATGTCGTGTACTGGCTCCGCCTTTTTCCCGAGGGTGGGGGAGAACCGTATATAAGTGCAGTAGT
CGCCGTGAACGTTCTTTTTCGCAACGGGTTTGCCGCCAGAACACAGGTAAGTGCCGTGTGTGGTTCCCGC
GGGCCTGGCCTCTTTACGGGTTATGGCCCTTGCGTGCCTTGAATTACTTCCACCTGGCTGCAGTACGTGA
TTCTTGATCCCGAGCTTCGGGTTGGAAGTGGGTGGGAGAGTTCGAGGCCTTGCGCTTAAGGAGCCCCTTC
GCCTCGTGCTTGAGTTGAGGCCTGGCCTGGGCGCTGGGGCCGCCGCGTGCGAATCTGGTGGCACCTTCGC
GCCTGTCTCGCTGCTTTCGATAAGTCTCTAGCCATTTAAAATTTTTGATGACCTGCTGCGACGCTTTTTT
TCTGGCAAGATAGTCTTGTAAATGCGGGCCAAGATCTGCACACTGGTATTTCGGTTTTTGGGGCCGCGGG
CGGCGACGGGGCCCGTGCGTCCCAGCGCACATGTTCGGCGAGGCGGGGCCTGCGAGCGCGGCCACCGAGA
ATCGGACGGGGGTAGTCTCAAGCTGGCCGGCCTGCTCTGGTGCCTGGCCTCGCGCCGCCGTGTATCGCCC
CGCCCTGGGCGGCAAGGCTGGCCCGGTCGGCACCAGTTGCGTGAGCGGAAAGATGGCCGCTTCCCGGCCC
TGCTGCAGGGAGCTCAAAATGGAGGACGCGGCGCTCGGGAGAGCGGGCGGGTGAGTCACCCACACAAAGG
AAAAGGGCCTTTCCGTCCTCAGCCGTCGCTTCATGTGACTCCACGGAGTACCGGGCGCCGTCCAGGCACC
TCGATTAGTTCTCGAGCTTTTGGAGTACGTCGTCTTTAGGTTGGGGGGAGGGGTTTTATGCGATGGAGTT
TCCCCACACTGAGTGGGTGGAGACTGAAGTTAGGCCAGCTTGGCACTTGATGTAATTCTCCTTGGAATTT
GCCCTTTTTGAGTTTGGATCTTGGTTCATTCTCAAGCCTCAGACAGTGGTTCAAAGTTTTTTTCTTCCAT
TTCAGGTGTCGTGAGGCTAGCATCGATTGATCAACAAGTTTGTACAAAAAAGCAGGCTACAAAATGAATC
CTACACTCATCCTTGCTGCCTTTTGCCTGGGAATTGCCTCAGCTACTCTAACATTTGATCACAGTTTAGA
GGCACAGTGGACCAAGTGGAAGGCGATGCACAACAGATTATACGGCATGAATGAAGAAGGATGGAGGAGA
GCAGTGTGGGAGAAGAACGTGAAGATGATTGAACTGCACAATCAGGAATACAGGGAAGGGAAACACAGCT
TCACAATGGCCATGAACGCCTTTGGAGACATGACCAGTGAAGAATTCAGGCAGGTGATGAATGGCTTTCA
AAACCGTAAGCCCAGGAAGGGGAAAGTGTTCCAGGAACCTCTGTTTTATGAGGCCCCCAGATCTGTGGAT
TGGAGAGAGAAAGGCTACGTGACTCCTGTGAAGAATCAGGGTCAGTGTGGTTCTTGTTGGGCTTTTAGTG
CTACTGGTGCTCTTGAAGGACAGATGTTCCGGAAAACTGGGAGGCTTATCTCACTGAGTGAGCAGAATCT
GGTAGACTGCTCTGGGCCTCAAGGCAATGAAGGCTGCAATGGTGGCCTAATGGATTATGCTTTCCAGTAT
GTTCAGGATAATGGAGGCCTGGACTCTGAGGAATCCTATCCATATGAGGCAACAGAAGAATCCTGTAAGT
ACAATCCCAAGTATTCTGTTGCTAATGACACCGGCTTTGTGGACATCCCTAAGCAGGAGAAGGCCCTGAT
GAAGGCAGTTGCAACTGTGGGGCCCATTTCTGTTGCTATTGATGCAGGTCATGAGTCCTTCCTGTTCTAT
AAAGAAGGCATTTATTTTGAGCCAGACTGTAGCAGTGAAGACATGGATCATGGTGTGCTGGTGGTTGGCT
ACGGATTTGAAAGCACAGAATCAGATAACAATAAATATTGGCTGGTGAAGAACAGCTGGGGTGAAGAATG
GGGCATGGGTGGCTACGTAAAGATGGCCAAAGACCGGAGAAACCATTGTGGAATTGCCTCAGCAGCCAGC
TACCCCACTGTGTAGAACCCAGCTTTCTTGTACAAAGTGGTTGATATCGGTAAGCCTATCCCTAACCCTC
TCCTCGGTCTCGATTCTACGTAGTAATGAACTAGTACCGGTTAAGTCGACAATCAACGCGTTAAGTCGAC
AATCAACCTCTGGATTACAAAATTTGTGAAAGATTGACTGGTATTCTTAACTATGTTGCTCCTTTTACGC
TATGTGGATACGCTGCTTTAATGCCTTTGTATCATGCTATTGCTTCCCGTATGGCTTTCATTTTCTCCTC
CTTGTATAAATCCTGGTTGCTGTCTCTTTATGAGGAGTTGTGGCCCGTTGTCAGGCAACGTGGCGTGGTG
TGCACTGTGTTTGCTGACGCAACCCCCACTGGTTGGGGCATTGCCACCACCTGTCAGCTCCTTTCCGGGA
CTTTCGCTTTCCCCCTCCCTATTGCCACGGCGGAACTCATCGCCGCCTGCCTTGCCCGCTGCTGGACAGG
GGCTCGGCTGTTGGGCACTGACAATTCCGTGGTGTTGTCGGGGAAATCATCGTCCTTTCCTTGGCTGCTC
GCCTGTGTTGCCACCTGGATTCTGCGCGGGACGTCCTTCTGCTACGTCCCTTCGGCCCTCAATCCAGCGG
ACCTTCCTTCCCGCGGCCTGCTGCCGGCTCTGCGGCCTCTTCCGCGTCTTCGCCTTCGCCCTCAGACGAG
TCGGATCTCCCTTTGGGCCGCCTCCCCGCGTCGACTTTAAGACCAATGACTTACAAGGCAGCTGTAGATC
TTAGCCACTTTTTAAAAGAAAAGGGGGGACTGGAAGGGCTAATTCACTCCCAACGAAGACAAGATCTGCT
TTTTGCTTGTACTGGGTCTCTCTGGTTAGACCAGATCTGAGCCTGGGAGCTCTCTGGCTAACTAGGGAAC
CCACTGCTTAAGCCTCAATAAAGCTTGCCTTGAGTGCTTCAAGTAGTGTGTGCCCGTCTGTTGTGTGACT
CTGGTAACTAGAGATCCCTCAGACCCTTTTAGTCAGTGTGGAAAATCTCTAGCAGTACGTATAGTAGTTC
ATGTCATCTTATTATTCAGTATTTATAACTTGCAAAGAAATGAATATCAGAGAGTGAGAGGAACTTGTTT
ATTGCAGCTTATAATGGTTACAAATAAAGCAATAGCATCACAAATTTCACAAATAAAGCATTTTTTTCAC
TGCATTCTAGTTGTGGTTTGTCCAAACTCATCAATGTATCTTATCATGTCTGGCTCTAGCTATCCCGCCC
CTAACTCCGCCCATCCCGCCCCTAACTCCGCCCAGTTCCGCCCATTCTCCGCCCCATGGCTGACTAATTT
TTTTTATTTATGCAGAGGCCGAGGCCGCCTCGGCCTCTGAGCTATTCCAGAAGTAGTGAGGAGGCTTTTT
TGGAGGCCTAGGGACGTACCCAATTCGCCCTATAGTGAGTCGTATTACGCGCGCTCACTGGCCGTCGTTT
TACAACGTCGTGACTGGGAAAACCCTGGCGTTACCCAACTTAATCGCCTTGCAGCACATCCCCCTTTCGC
CAGCTGGCGTAATAGCGAAGAGGCCCGCACCGATCGCCCTTCCCAACAGTTGCGCAGCCTGAATGGCGAA
TGGG
[124 nt withheld, positions 3925-4048]
C
[91 nt withheld, positions 4050-4140]
A
[49 nt withheld, positions 4142-4190]
CCTTTGACGTTGGAGTCCACGTTCTTT
[37 nt withheld, positions 4218-4254]
ACCCTATCTCGGTCTATTCTTTTGATTTATAAGGGATTTTGCCGATTTCGGCCTATTGGTTAAAAAATGA
GCTGATTTAACAAAAATTTAACGCGAATTTTAACAAAATATTAACGCTTACAATTTAGGTGGCACTTTTC
GGGGAAATGTGCGCGGAACCCCTATTTGTTTATTTTTCTAAATACATTCAAATATGTATCCGCTCATGAG
ACAATAACCCTGATAAATGCTTCAATAATATTGAAAAAGGAAGAGTATGAGTATTCAACATTTCCGTGTC
GCCCTTATTCCCTTTTTTGCGGCATTTTGCCTTCCTGTTTTTGCTCACCCAGAAACGCTGGTGAAAGTAA
AAGATGCTGAAGATCAGTTGGGTGCACGAGTGGGTTACATCGAACTGGATCTCAACAGCGGTAAGATCCT
TGAGAGTTTTCGCCCCGAAGAACGTTTTCCAATGATGAGCACTTTTAAAGTTCTGCTATGTGGCGCGGTA
TTATCCCGTATTGACGCCGGGCAAGAGCAACTCGGTCGCCGCATACACTATTCTCAGAATGACTTGGTTG
AGTACTCACCAGTCACAGAAAAGCATCTTACGGATGGCATGACAGTAAGAGAATTATGCAGTGCTGCCAT
AACCATGAGTGATAACACTGCGGCCAACTTACTTCTGACAACGATCGGAGGACCGAAGGAGCTAACCGCT
TTTTTGCACAACATGGGGGATCATGTAACTCGCCTTGATCGTTGGGAACCGGAGCTGAATGAAGCCATAC
CAAACGACGAGCGTGACACCACGATGCCTGTAGCAATGGCAACAACGTTGCGCAAACTATTAACTGGCGA
ACTACTTACTCTAGCTTCCCGGCAACAATTAATAGACTGGATGGAGGCGGATAAAGTTGCAGGACCACTT
CTGCGCTCGGCCCTTCCGGCTGGCTGGTTTATTGCTGATAAATCTGGAGCCGGTGAGCGTGGGTCTCGCG
GTATCATTGCAGCACTGGGGCCAGATGGTAAGCCCTCCCGTATCGTAGTTATCTACACGACGGGGAGTCA
GGCAACTATGGATGAACGAAATAGACAGATCGCTGAGATAGGTGCCTCACTGATTAAGCATTGGTAACTG
TCAGACCAAGTTTACTCATATATACTTTAGATTGATTTAAAACTTCATTTTTAATTTAAAAGGATCTAGG
TGAAGATCCTTTTTGATAATCTCATGACCAAAATCCCTTAACGTGAGTTTTCGTTCCACTGAGCGTCAGA
CCCCGTAGAAAAGATCAAAGGATCTTCTTGAGATCCTTTTTTTCTGCGCGTAATCTGCTGCTTGCAAACA
AAAAAACCACCGCTACCAGCGGTGGTTTGTTTGCCGGATCAAGAGCTACCAACTCTTTTTCCGAAGGTAA
CTGGCTTCAGCAGAGCGCAGATACCAAATACTGTTCTTCTAGTGTAGCCGTAGTTAGGCCACCACTTCAA
GAACTCTGTAGCACCGCCTACATACCTCGCTCTGCTAATCCTGTTACCAGTGGCTGCTGCCAGTGGCGAT
AAGTCGTGTCTTACCGGGTTGGACTCAAGACGATAGTTACCGGATAAGGCGCAGCGGTCGGGCTGAACGG
GGGGTTCGTGCACACAGCCCAGCTTGGAGCGAACGACCTACACCGAACTGAGATACCTACAGCGTGAGCT
ATGAGAAAGCGCCACGCTTCCCGAAGGGAGAAAGGCGGACAGGTATCCGGTAAGCGGCAGGGTCGGAACA
GGAGAGCGCACGAGGGAGCTTCCAGGGGGAAACGCCTGGTATCTTTATAGTCCTGTCGGGTTTCGCCACC
TCTGACTTGAGCGTCGATTTTTGTGATGCTCGTCAGGGGGGCGGAGCCTATGGAAAAACGCCAGCAACGC
GGCCTTTTTACGGTTCCTGGCCTTTTGCTGGCCTTTTGCTCACATGTTCTTTCCTGCGTTATCCCCTGAT
TCTGTGGATAACCGTATTACCGCCTTTGAGTGAGCTGATACCGCTCGCCGCAGCCGAACGACCGAGCGCA
GCGAGTCAGTGAGCGAGGAAGCGGAAGAGCGCCCAATACGCAAACCGCCTCTCCCCGCGCGTTGGCCGAT
TCATTAATGCAGCTGGCACGACAGGTTTCCCGACTGGAAAGCGGGCAGTGAGCGCAACGCAATTAATGTG
AGTTAGCTCACTCATTAGGCACCCCAGGCTTTACACTTTATGCTTCCGGCTCGTATGTTGTGTGGAATTG
TGAGCGGATAACAATTTCACACAGGAAACAGCTATGACCATGATTACGCCAAGCGCGCAATTAACCCTCA
CTAAAGGGAACAAAAGCTGGAGCTGCAAGCTTAATGTAGTCTTATGCAATACTCTTGTAGTCTTGCAACA
TGGTAACGATGAGTTAGCAACATGCCTTACAAGGAGAGAAAAAGCACCGTGCATGCCGATTGGTGGAAGT
AAGGTGGTACGATCGTGCCTTATTAGGAAGGCAACAGACGGGTCTGACATGGATTGGACGAACCACTGAA
TTGCCGCATTGCAGAGATATTGTATTTAAGTGCCTAGCTCGATACATAAACGGGTCTCTCTGGTTAGACC
AGATCTGAGCCTGGGAGCTCTCTGGCTAACTAGGGAACCCACTGCTTAAGCCTCAATAAAGCTTGCCTTG
AGTGCTTCAAGTAGTGTGTGCCCGTCTGTTGTGTGACTCTGGTAACTAGAGATCCCTCAGACCCTTTTAG
TCAGTGTGGAAAATCTCTAGCAGTGGCGCCCGAACAGGGACTTGAAAGCGAAAGGGAAACCAGAGGAGCT
CTCTCGACGCAGGACTCGGCTTGCTGAAGCGCGCACGGCAAGAGGCGAGGGGCGGCGACTGGTGAGTACG
CCAAAAATTTTGACTAGCGGAGGCTAGAAGGAGAGAGATGGGTGCGAGAGCGTCAGTATTAAGCGGGGGA
GAATTAGATCGCGATGGGAAAAAATTCGGTTAAGGCCAGGGGGAAAGAAAAAATATAAATTAAAACATAT
AGTATGGGCAAGCAGGGAGCTAGAACGATTCGCAGTTAATCCTGGCCTGTTAGAAACATCAGAAGGCTGT
AGACAAATACTGGGACAGCTACAACCATCCCTTCAGACAGGATCAGAAGAACTTAGATCATTATATAATA
CAGTAGCAACCCTCTATTGTGTGCATCAAAGGATAGAGATAAAAGACACCAAGGAAGCTTTAGACAAGAT
AGAGGAAGAGCAAAACAAAAGTAAGACCACCGCACAGCAAGCGGCCGCTGATCTTCAGACCTGGAGGAGG
AGATATGAGGGACAATTGGAGAAGTGAATTATATAAATATAAAGTAGTAAAAATTGAACCATTAGGAGTA
GCACCCACCAAGGCAAAGAGAAGAGTGGTGCAGAGAGAAAAAAGAGCAGTGGGAATAGGAGCTTTGTTCC
TTGGGTTCTTGGGAGCAGCAGGAAGCACTATGGGCGCAGCGTCAATGACGCTGACGGTACAGGCCAGACA
ATTATTGTCTGGTATAGTGCAGCAGCAGAACAATTTGCTGAGGGCTATTGAGGCGCAACAGCATCTGTTG
CAACTCACAGTCTGGGGCATCAAGCAGCTCCAGGCAAGAATCCTGGCTGTGGAAAGATACCTAAAGGATC
AACAGCTCCTGGGGATTTGGGGTTGCTCTGGAAAACTCATTTGCACCACTGCTGTGCCTTGGAATGCTAG
TTGGAGTAATAAATCTCTGGAACAGATTTGGAATCACACGACCTGGATGGAGTGGGACAGAGAAATTAAC
AATTACACAAGCTTAATACACTCCTTAATTGAAGAATCGCAAAACCAGCAAGAAAAGAATGAACAAGAAT
TATTGGAATTAGATAAATGGGCAAGTTTGTGGAATTGGTTTAACATAACAAATTGGCTGTGGTATATAAA
ATTATTCATAATGATAGTAGGAGGCTTGGTAGGTTTAAGAATAGTTTTTGCTGTACTTTCTATAGTGAAT
AGAGTTAGGCAGGGATATTCACCATTATCGTTTCAGACCCACCTCCCAACCCCGAGGGGACCCATGCATT
GCATCTCAATTAGTCAGCAACCAGGTGTGGAAAGTCCCCAGGCTCCCCAGCAGGCAGAAGTATGCAAAGC
ATGCGTCTCAATTAGTCAGCAACCATAGTCCCGCCCCTAACTCCGCCCATCCCGCCCCTAACTCCGCCCA
GTTCCGCCCATTCTCCGCCCCATGGCTGACTAATTTTTTTTATTTATGCAGAGGCCGAGGCCGCCTCGGC
CTCTGAGCTATTCCAGAAGTAGTGAGGAGGCTTTTTTGGAGGCCTAGGCTTTTGCAAAAAGCTTTCTAGA
GGTACCACCGGAGCTTACCATGACCGAGTACAAGCCCACGGTGCGCCTCGCCACCCGCGACGACGTCCCC
AGGGCCGTACGCACCCTCGCCGCCGCGTTCGCCGACTACCCCGCCACGCGCCACACCGTCGATCCGGACC
GCCACATCGAGCGGGTCACCGAGCTGCAAGAACTCTTCCTCACGCGCGTCGGGCTCGACATCGGCAAGGT
GTGGGTCGCGGACGACGGCGCCGCCGTGGCGGTCTGGACCACGCCGGAGAGCGTCGAAGCGGGGGCGGTG
TTCGCCGAGATCGGCCCGCGCATGGCCGAGTTGAGCGGTTCCCGGCTGGCCGCGCAGCAACAGATGGAAG
GCCTCCTGGCGCCGCACCGGCCCAAGGAGCCCGCGTGGTTCCTGGCCACCGTCGGCGTCTCGCCCGACCA
CCAGGGCAAGGGTCTGGGCAGCGCCGTCGTGCTCCCCGGAGTGGAGGCGGCCGAGCGCGCCGGGGTGCCC
GCCTTCCTGGAGACCTCCGCGCCCCGCAACCTCCCCTTCTACGAGCGGCTCGGCTTCACCGTCACCGCCG
ACGTCGAGGTGCCCGAAGGACCGCGCACCTGGTGCATGACCCGCAAGCCCGGTGCCAGTTAACGAATTCT
AGATCTTGAGACAAATGGCAGTATTCATCCACAATTTTAAAAGAAAAGGGGGGATTGGGGGGTACAGTGC
AGGGGAAAGAATAGTAGACATAATAGCAACAGACATACAAACTAAAGAATTACAAAAACAAATTACAAAA
ATTCAAAATTTTCGGGTTTATTACAGGGACAGCAGAGATCCACTTTGGCGCCGG
